Addgene plasmid #83539: pILGFP78
Purpose: Used to evaluate the expression output of SSB1 promoter with yEGFP used as the reporter gene.
Depositing lab: Claudia Vickers. Depositing organization: University of Queensland. Publication: Controlling heterologous gene expression in yeast cell factories on different carbon substrates and across the diauxic shift: a comparison of yeast promoter activities. Peng B, Williams TC, Henry M, Nielsen LK, Vickers CE. Microb Cell Fact. 2015 Jun 26;14:91. doi: 10.1186/s12934-015-0278-5. PubMed 26112740.
Backbone
  Vector backbone: pUC19
  Vector type: Yeast Expression
  Selectable markers: URA3 ; kluyveromyces lactis in S. cerevisiae
Growth in bacteria
  Bacterial resistance: Ampicillin, 100 μg/mL
  Growth temperature: 37°C
  Growth strain: alpha-Select
  Growth instructions: alpha-Select from BIOLINE (Genotype: F- deoR endA1 recA1 relA1 gyrA96 hsdR17(rk-, mk+) supE44 thi-1 phoA Δ(lacZYA-argF)U169 Φ80lacZΔM15 λ-)
  Copy number: High Copy
Gene/Insert
  Gene/Insert name: SSB1 promoter-yEGFP
  Species: S. cerevisiae (budding yeast)
  Promoter: SSB1
  Cloning method: Restriction Enzyme; 5′ cloning site unknown (unknown if destroyed); 3′ cloning site unknown (unknown if destroyed)
  Sequencing primers: 5′ unknown; 3′ yGFP-R
Terms and licenses: Academic/Nonprofit Terms; Industry Terms: Not Available to Industry
How to cite: pILGFP78 was a gift from Claudia Vickers (Addgene plasmid # 83539 ; http://n2t.net/addgene:83539 ; RRID:Addgene_83539)
