[The description below was written by a language model from this plasmid's Addgene catalogue record.]
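Description:
pILGFP78 is a yeast expression reporter plasmid built on the pUC19 backbone, made to measure the expression output of the Saccharomyces cerevisiae SSB1 promoter. In Escherichia coli it is maintained as a high-copy plasmid under ampicillin selection, as expected for a pUC-type vector. For selection in S. cerevisiae it carries a URA3 marker derived from Kluyveromyces lactis, which complements uracil auxotrophy in ura3 host strains while sharing less homology with the native S. cerevisiae URA3 locus than the endogenous gene would. The record lists no yeast origin of replication or centromere, and no feature table is provided, so it does not state whether the plasmid is maintained episomally or integrated into the genome.

The payload is a fusion of the SSB1 promoter to yEGFP, a yeast codon-optimised enhanced green fluorescent protein. In this arrangement, fluorescence serves as a proxy for the transcriptional activity of the promoter, allowing its strength to be quantified in living cells. SSB1 encodes a ribosome-associated Hsp70-family chaperone, so its promoter is generally expected to be tied to growth-related expression. The terminator following yEGFP and the restriction sites used for cloning are not given in the record. The associated study compared the activities of yeast promoters on different carbon substrates and across the diauxic shift, with the aim of guiding control of heterologous gene expression in yeast cell factories. This plasmid appears to represent the SSB1 member of that comparison and is useful for benchmarking promoter choice in metabolic engineering.
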