>Addgene plasmid #83539 | pILGFP78 | addgene partial sequence | sequence record 161693 | yGFP-R 5'-GCATCACCTTCACCTTCACC-3'
TTAACATCACCATCTAATTCAACCAAAATTGGGACAACACCAGTGAATAATTCTTCACCTTTAGAGGATC
CCATTTTGTTCAATTAAAATACTGTAATGATCTTGGGACATCTGAAAATCCAAAAGCAAGAAACATTTTT
TAAAGAAGGAAAAGCAAAGCGACAATAACTAATTAATCTTTATATAAAAAGAGATGAGTACTACAAAAGA
AACGTCGAGCGAAGATGAAAAATTTTTCTTTTTTTTTTTTTCAGTTGCGTGCTATAAAAAAAAAAAAAAA
AAGATTCATCCATACTTCCCGTTCGAAATGATCATAAATAACTGCGGTGTATGGGCTATGTTCCCATGAC
AACGAAGCTAGAATATAATTATAAGGATGAATAAGTATTGTTATTGAAAAAATGCACAATTAGGAACTTT
TATATAGCTGTCTATTGGTTCACGGAAAGACTGTTAAGATACTTGGCAGCATGGTAGATAAATAGGAACT
GATCCTTTGTCTGAACCATTTTCATTCTTTGCGAGCGCAACTGTAACACGATCTGTTCGATCAAGTCCCG
TGTGTACTCCTCTGGTCGAGCAACCCTTAATATAACTTCGTATAATGTATGCTATACGAAGTTATTAGGT
CTAGAGATCCCAATACAACAGATCACGTGATCTTTTTGTAAGATGAAGTTGAAGTAGTGTTGCACCGTGC
CAATGCAGGTGGCTATTAGATTAAATATGTGATTTGTTCTATTAAGTTTCCTGTATAATTAATGGGGAGC
GCTGATTCTCTTTTGGTACGCTTCCCATCCAGCATTTCTGTATCTTTCACCTTCAACCTTAGGATCTCTA
CCCTTGGCGAAAAGTCCTCTGCCAACAATGATGATATCTGATCCACCACTTACAACTTCGTCGACGGTTC
TGTACTGCTGACCCAATGCATCGCCTTTGTCGTCTAAACCTACACCTGGGGTCATGATTAGCCAATCAAA
CCCTTCTTCTCTTCCTCCCATATCGTTCTGAGCAATGAACCCA
