>Addgene plasmid #83539 | pILGFP78 | addgene partial sequence | sequence record 161694 | M13-Rev 5'-CAGGAAACAGCTATGACC-3'
TGCATTTAAATCATTACGACCGAGATTCCCGGGTAATAACTGATATAATTAAATTGAAGCTCTAATTTGT
GAGTTTAGTATACATGCATTTACTTATAATACAGTTTTTTAGTTTTGCTGGCCGCATCTTCTCAAATATG
CTTCCCAGCCTGCTTTTCTGTAACGTTCACCCTCTACCTTAGCATCCCTTCCCTTTGCAAATAGTCCTAC
TAGTTTAAGATCTTTTGTACAATTCATCCATACCATGGGTAATACCAGCAGCAGTAACAAATTCTAACAA
GACCATGTGGTCTCTCTTTTCGTTTGGATCTTTGGATAAGGCAGATTGAGTGGATAAGTAATGGTTGTCT
GGTAACAAGACTGGACCATCACCAATTGGAGTATTTTGTTGATAATGGTCAGCTAATTGAACAGAACCAT
CTTCAATGTTGTGTCTAATTTTGAAGTTAACTTTGATACCATTCTTTTGTTTGTCAGCCATGATGTAAAC
ATTGTGAGAGTTATAGTTGTATTCCAATTTGTGACCTAAAATGTTACCATCTTCTTTAAAATCAATACCT
TTTAATTCGATTCTATTAACTAAGGTATCACCTTCAAACTTGACTTCAGCTCTGGTCTTGTAGTTACCGT
CATCTTTGAAAAAAATAGTTCTTTCTTGAACATAACCTTCTGGCATGGCAGACTTGAAAAAGTCATGTTG
TTTCATATGATCTGGGTATCTCGCAAAACATTGAACACCATAACCGAAAGTAGTGACTAAGGTTGGCCAT
GGAACTGGCAATTTACCAGTAGTACAAATAAATTTTAAGGTCAATTTACCGTAAGTAGCATCACCTTCAC
CTTCACCGGAGACAGAAAATTTGTGACCATTAACATCACCATCTAATTCAACCAAAATTGGGACAACACC
AGTGAATAATTCTTCACCTTTAGAGGATCCCATTTTGTTCAATTAAAATACTGTAATGATCTTGGGACAT
CTGAAAATCCAAAAGCAAGAAACATTTTTTAAAGAAGGAAAAGCAAAGCGACAATAACTAATTAATC
